>Addgene plasmid #141897 | TFORF2057 | addgene full sequence | sequence record 415067 | Addgene NGS Result
TTAATGTAGTCTTATGCAATACTCTTGTAGTCTTGCAACATGGTAACGATGAGTTAGCAACATGCCTTAC
AAGGAGAGAAAAAGCACCGTGCATGCCGATTGGTGGAAGTAAGGTGGTACGATCGTGCCTTATTAGGAAG
GCAACAGACGGGTCTGACATGGATTGGACGAACCACTGAATTGCCGCATTGCAGAGATATTGTATTTAAG
TGCCTAGCTCGATACATAAACGGGTCTCTCTGGTTAGACCAGATCTGAGCCTGGGAGCTCTCTGGCTAAC
TAGGGAACCCACTGCTTAAGCCTCAATAAAGCTTGCCTTGAGTGCTTCAAGTAGTGTGTGCCCGTCTGTT
GTGTGACTCTGGTAACTAGAGATCCCTCAGACCCTTTTAGTCAGTGTGGAAAATCTCTAGCAGTGGCGCC
CGAACAGGGACTTGAAAGCGAAAGGGAAACCAGAGGAGCTCTCTCGACGCAGGACTCGGCTTGCTGAAGC
GCGCACGGCAAGAGGCGAGGGGCGGCGACTGGTGAGTACGCCAAAAATTTTGACTAGCGGAGGCTAGAAG
GAGAGAGATGGGTGCGAGAGCGTCAGTATTAAGCGGGGGAGAATTAGATCGCGATGGGAAAAAATTCGGT
TAAGGCCAGGGGGAAAGAAAAAATATAAATTAAAACATATAGTATGGGCAAGCAGGGAGCTAGAACGATT
CGCAGTTAATCCTGGCCTGTTAGAAACATCAGAAGGCTGTAGACAAATACTGGGACAGCTACAACCATCC
CTTCAGACAGGATCAGAAGAACTTAGATCATTATATAATACAGTAGCAACCCTCTATTGTGTGCATCAAA
GGATAGAGATAAAAGACACCAAGGAAGCTTTAGACAAGATAGAGGAAGAGCAAAACAAAAGTAAGACCAC
CGCACAGCAAGCGGCCGCTGATCTTCAGACCTGGAGGAGGAGATATGAGGGACAATTGGAGAAGTGAATT
ATATAAATATAAAGTAGTAAAAATTGAACCATTAGGAGTAGCACCCACCAAGGCAAAGAGAAGAGTGGTG
CAGAGAGAAAAAAGAGCAGTGGGAATAGGAGCTTTGTTCCTTGGGTTCTTGGGAGCAGCAGGAAGCACTA
TGGGCGCAGCGTCAATGACGCTGACGGTACAGGCCAGACAATTATTGTCTGGTATAGTGCAGCAGCAGAA
CAATTTGCTGAGGGCTATTGAGGCGCAACAGCATCTGTTGCAACTCACAGTCTGGGGCATCAAGCAGCTC
CAGGCAAGAATCCTGGCTGTGGAAAGATACCTAAAGGATCAACAGCTCCTGGGGATTTGGGGTTGCTCTG
GAAAACTCATTTGCACCACTGCTGTGCCTTGGAATGCTAGTTGGAGTAATAAATCTCTGGAACAGATTTG
GAATCACACGACCTGGATGGAGTGGGACAGAGAAATTAACAATTACACAAGCTTAATACACTCCTTAATT
GAAGAATCGCAAAACCAGCAAGAAAAGAATGAACAAGAATTATTGGAATTAGATAAATGGGCAAGTTTGT
GGAATTGGTTTAACATAACAAATTGGCTGTGGTATATAAAATTATTCATAATGATAGTAGGAGGCTTGGT
AGGTTTAAGAATAGTTTTTGCTGTACTTTCTATAGTGAATAGAGTTAGGCAGGGATATTCACCATTATCG
TTTCAGACCCACCTCCCAACCCCGAGGGGACCCATGCATTGCATCTCAATTAGTCAGCAACCAGGTGTGG
AAAGTCCCCAGGCTCCCCAGCAGGCAGAAGTATGCAAAGCATGCGTCTCAATTAGTCAGCAACCATAGTC
CCGCCCCTAACTCCGCCCATCCCGCCCCTAACTCCGCCCAGTTCCGCCCATTCTCCGCCCCATGGCTGAC
TAATTTTTTTTATTTATGCAGAGGCCGAGGCCGCCTCGGCCTCTGAGCTATTCCAGAAGTAGTGAGGAGG
CTTTTTTGGAGGCCTAGGCTTTTGCAAAAAGCTTTCTAGAGGTACCACCGGAGCTTACCATGACCGAGTA
CAAGCCCACGGTGCGCCTCGCCACCCGCGACGACGTCCCCAGGGCCGTACGCACCCTCGCCGCCGCGTTC
GCCGACTACCCCGCCACGCGCCACACCGTCGATCCGGACCGCCACATCGAGCGGGTCACCGAGCTGCAAG
AACTCTTCCTCACGCGCGTCGGGCTCGACATCGGCAAGGTGTGGGTCGCGGACGACGGCGCCGCCGTGGC
GGTCTGGACCACGCCGGAGAGCGTCGAAGCGGGGGCGGTGTTCGCCGAGATCGGCCCGCGCATGGCCGAG
TTGAGCGGTTCCCGGCTGGCCGCGCAGCAACAGATGGAAGGCCTCCTGGCGCCGCACCGGCCCAAGGAGC
CCGCGTGGTTCCTGGCCACCGTCGGCGTCTCGCCCGACCACCAGGGCAAGGGTCTGGGCAGCGCCGTCGT
GCTCCCCGGAGTGGAGGCGGCCGAGCGCGCCGGGGTGCCCGCCTTCCTGGAGACCTCCGCGCCCCGCAAC
CTCCCCTTCTACGAGCGGCTCGGCTTCACCGTCACCGCCGACGTCGAGGTGCCCGAAGGACCGCGCACCT
GGTGCATGACCCGCAAGCCCGGTGCCAGTTAACGAATTCTAGATCTTGAGACAAATGGCAGTATTCATCC
ACAATTTTAAAAGAAAAGGGGGGATTGGGGGGTACAGTGCAGGGGAAAGAATAGTAGACATAATAGCAAC
AGACATACAAACTAAAGAATTACAAAAACAAATTACAAAAATTCAAAATTTTCGGGTTTATTACAGGGAC
AGCAGAGATCCACTTTGGCGCCGGCTCGAGGCCTGCAGGTGCAAAGATGGATAAAGTTTTAAACAGAGAG
GAATCTTTGCAGCTAATGGACCTTCTAGGTCTTGAAAGGAGTGGGAATTGGCTCCGGTGCCCGTCAGTGG
GCAGAGCGCACATCGCCCACAGTCCCCGAGAAGTTGGGGGGAGGGGTCGGCAATTGAACCGGTGCCTAGA
GAAGGTGGCGCGGGGTAAACTGGGAAAGTGATGTCGTGTACTGGCTCCGCCTTTTTCCCGAGGGTGGGGG
AGAACCGTATATAAGTGCAGTAGTCGCCGTGAACGTTCTTTTTCGCAACGGGTTTGCCGCCAGAACACAG
GTAAGTGCCGTGTGTGGTTCCCGCGGGCCTGGCCTCTTTACGGGTTATGGCCCTTGCGTGCCTTGAATTA
CTTCCACCTGGCTGCAGTACGTGATTCTTGATCCCGAGCTTCGGGTTGGAAGTGGGTGGGAGAGTTCGAG
GCCTTGCGCTTAAGGAGCCCCTTCGCCTCGTGCTTGAGTTGAGGCCTGGCCTGGGCGCTGGGGCCGCCGC
GTGCGAATCTGGTGGCACCTTCGCGCCTGTCTCGCTGCTTTCGATAAGTCTCTAGCCATTTAAAATTTTT
GATGACCTGCTGCGACGCTTTTTTTCTGGCAAGATAGTCTTGTAAATGCGGGCCAAGATCTGCACACTGG
TATTTCGGTTTTTGGGGCCGCGGGCGGCGACGGGGCCCGTGCGTCCCAGCGCACATGTTCGGCGAGGCGG
GGCCTGCGAGCGCGGCCACCGAGAATCGGACGGGGGTAGTCTCAAGCTGGCCGGCCTGCTCTGGTGCCTG
GCCTCGCGCCGCCGTGTATCGCCCCGCCCTGGGCGGCAAGGCTGGCCCGGTCGGCACCAGTTGCGTGAGC
GGAAAGATGGCCGCTTCCCGGCCCTGCTGCAGGGAGCTCAAAATGGAGGACGCGGCGCTCGGGAGAGCGG
GCGGGTGAGTCACCCACACAAAGGAAAAGGGCCTTTCCGTCCTCAGCCGTCGCTTCATGTGACTCCACGG
AGTACCGGGCGCCGTCCAGGCACCTCGATTAGTTCTCGAGCTTTTGGAGTACGTCGTCTTTAGGTTGGGG
GGAGGGGTTTTATGCGATGGAGTTTCCCCACACTGAGTGGGTGGAGACTGAAGTTAGGCCAGCTTGGCAC
TTGATGTAATTCTCCTTGGAATTTGCCCTTTTTGAGTTTGGATCTTGGTTCATTCTCAAGCCTCAGACAG
TGGTTCAAAGTTTTTTTCTTCCATTTCAGGTGTCGTGAGGCTAGCACCGCCACCATGAGGAACAGAATGG
CCCCAGAGAATCCCCAGCCAGACCCTTTCATCAATAGGAATTATTCCAACATGAAGGTGATACCACCACA
GGATCCAGCTAGTCCCAGTTTCACTCTGTTATCCAAGCTGGAGTGCAGTGGCACGGTCTCGGCTTACTGC
AGCCTCAACCTCCCAGGTTCAACTGATCCTCCCACCTCAGCCTCCCGAGTAGCTGCGACTACAGCAATAC
GGAGAAGGCATAAAGAACGTACTTCTTTCACCCACCAACAGTATGAGGAGCTAGAAGCTCTGTTTAGCCA
GACCATGTTCCCAGATAGAAATCTTCAGGAGAAACTAGCTTTGAGACTCGACCTACCGGAGTCAACAGTA
AAGGTTTGGTTCAGGAACCGGCGATTCAAATTGAAGAAGCAGCAGCAGCAGCAATCAGCAAAGCAACGAA
ACCAGATCCTTCCATCCAAGAAGAATGTGCCCACCTCCCCCAGAACATCCCCCAGTCCTTATGCTTTTTC
TCCTGTGATTTCAGATTTCTACAGCTCCCTTCCATCTCAGCCCTTAGACCCTTCCAATTGGGCATGGAAC
TCTACCTTCACTGAGAGTTCTACCAGTGACTTCCAAATGCAAGATACTCAGTGGGAGAGGCTGGTGGCCT
CGGTTCCTGCTTTGTACTCTGATGCCTATGACATATTCCAAATCATAGAACTGTACAATCTTCCTGATGA
GAATGAGATATCCAGCTCTTCTTTCCACTGTCTGTATCAGTATCTCTCACCCACAAAGTACCAGGTAGGA
GGACAGGGTTCCTCTCTCAGCATCTTTGCTGGTCCAGCTGTAGGCCTATCTCCTGCACAAACCTGGCCCA
ATATGACAAGCCAAGCCTTTGAAGCCTACAGTCTAACAGATAGCCTGGAATTCCAGAAAACCTCCAATAT
GGTAGACTTGGGATTTCTCTAGTAATGAACTAGTCCGTAACTTGAAAGTATTTCGATTTCTTGGCTTTAT
ATATCTTGTGGAAAGGACGACAGGAAGAGCGACCAGGCGAGAGAACGCGTTAAGTCGACAATCAACCTCT
GGATTACAAAATTTGTGAAAGATTGACTGGTATTCTTAACTATGTTGCTCCTTTTACGCTATGTGGATAC
GCTGCTTTAATGCCTTTGTATCATGCTATTGCTTCCCGTATGGCTTTCATTTTCTCCTCCTTGTATAAAT
CCTGGTTGCTGTCTCTTTATGAGGAGTTGTGGCCCGTTGTCAGGCAACGTGGCGTGGTGTGCACTGTGTT
TGCTGACGCAACCCCCACTGGTTGGGGCATTGCCACCACCTGTCAGCTCCTTTCCGGGACTTTCGCTTTC
CCCCTCCCTATTGCCACGGCGGAACTCATCGCCGCCTGCCTTGCCCGCTGCTGGACAGGGGCTCGGCTGT
TGGGCACTGACAATTCCGTGGTGTTGTCGGGGAAATCATCGTCCTTTCCTTGGCTGCTCGCCTGTGTTGC
CACCTGGATTCTGCGCGGGACGTCCTTCTGCTACGTCCCTTCGGCCCTCAATCCAGCGGACCTTCCTTCC
CGCGGCCTGCTGCCGGCTCTGCGGCCTCTTCCGCGTCTTCGCCTTCGCCCTCAGACGAGTCGGATCTCCC
TTTGGGCCGCCTCCCCGCGTCGACTTTAAGACCAATGACTTACAAGGCAGCTGTAGATCTTAGCCACTTT
TTAAAAGAAAAGGGGGGACTGGAAGGGCTAATTCACTCCCAACGAAGACAAGATCTGCTTTTTGCTTGTA
CTGGGTCTCTCTGGTTAGACCAGATCTGAGCCTGGGAGCTCTCTGGCTAACTAGGGAACCCACTGCTTAA
GCCTCAATAAAGCTTGCCTTGAGTGCTTCAAGTAGTGTGTGCCCGTCTGTTGTGTGACTCTGGTAACTAG
AGATCCCTCAGACCCTTTTAGTCAGTGTGGAAAATCTCTAGCAGTACGTATAGTAGTTCATGTCATCTTA
TTATTCAGTATTTATAACTTGCAAAGAAATGAATATCAGAGAGTGAGAGGAACTTGTTTATTGCAGCTTA
TAATGGTTACAAATAAAGCAATAGCATCACAAATTTCACAAATAAAGCATTTTTTTCACTGCATTCTAGT
TGTGGTTTGTCCAAACTCATCAATGTATCTTATCATGTCTGGCTCTAGCTATCCCGCCCCTAACTCCGCC
CATCCCGCCCCTAACTCCGCCCAGTTCCGCCCATTCTCCGCCCCATGGCTGACTAATTTTTTTTATTTAT
GCAGAGGCCGAGGCCGCCTCGGCCTCTGAGCTATTCCAGAAGTAGTGAGGAGGCTTTTTTGGAGGCCTAG
GGACGTACCCAATTCGCCCTATAGTGAGTCGTATTACGCGCGCTCACTGGCCGTCGTTTTACAACGTCGT
GACTGGGAAAACCCTGGCGTTACCCAACTTAATCGCCTTGCAGCACATCCCCCTTTCGCCAGCTGGCGTA
ATAGCGAAGAGGCCCGCACCGATCGCCCTTCCCAACAGTTGCGCAGCCTGAATGGCGAATGGG
[124 nt withheld, positions 6644-6767]
C
[91 nt withheld, positions 6769-6859]
A
[49 nt withheld, positions 6861-6909]
CCTTTGACGTTGGAGTCCACGTTCTTT
[37 nt withheld, positions 6937-6973]
ACCCTATCTCGGTCTATTCTTTTGATTTATAAGGGATTTTGCCGATTTCGGCCTATTGGTTAAAAAATGA
GCTGATTTAACAAAAATTTAACGCGAATTTTAACAAAATATTAACGCTTACAATTTAGGTGGCACTTTTC
GGGGAAATGTGCGCGGAACCCCTATTTGTTTATTTTTCTAAATACATTCAAATATGTATCCGCTCATGAG
ACAATAACCCTGATAAATGCTTCAATAATATTGAAAAAGGAAGAGTATGAGTATTCAACATTTCCGTGTC
GCCCTTATTCCCTTTTTTGCGGCATTTTGCCTTCCTGTTTTTGCTCACCCAGAAACGCTGGTGAAAGTAA
AAGATGCTGAAGATCAGTTGGGTGCACGAGTGGGTTACATCGAACTGGATCTCAACAGCGGTAAGATCCT
TGAGAGTTTTCGCCCCGAAGAACGTTTTCCAATGATGAGCACTTTTAAAGTTCTGCTATGTGGCGCGGTA
TTATCCCGTATTGACGCCGGGCAAGAGCAACTCGGTCGCCGCATACACTATTCTCAGAATGACTTGGTTG
AGTACTCACCAGTCACAGAAAAGCATCTTACGGATGGCATGACAGTAAGAGAATTATGCAGTGCTGCCAT
AACCATGAGTGATAACACTGCGGCCAACTTACTTCTGACAACGATCGGAGGACCGAAGGAGCTAACCGCT
TTTTTGCACAACATGGGGGATCATGTAACTCGCCTTGATCGTTGGGAACCGGAGCTGAATGAAGCCATAC
CAAACGACGAGCGTGACACCACGATGCCTGTAGCAATGGCAACAACGTTGCGCAAACTATTAACTGGCGA
ACTACTTACTCTAGCTTCCCGGCAACAATTAATAGACTGGATGGAGGCGGATAAAGTTGCAGGACCACTT
CTGCGCTCGGCCCTTCCGGCTGGCTGGTTTATTGCTGATAAATCTGGAGCCGGTGAGCGTGGGTCTCGCG
GTATCATTGCAGCACTGGGGCCAGATGGTAAGCCCTCCCGTATCGTAGTTATCTACACGACGGGGAGTCA
GGCAACTATGGATGAACGAAATAGACAGATCGCTGAGATAGGTGCCTCACTGATTAAGCATTGGTAACTG
TCAGACCAAGTTTACTCATATATACTTTAGATTGATTTAAAACTTCATTTTTAATTTAAAAGGATCTAGG
TGAAGATCCTTTTTGATAATCTCATGACCAAAATCCCTTAACGTGAGTTTTCGTTCCACTGAGCGTCAGA
CCCCGTAGAAAAGATCAAAGGATCTTCTTGAGATCCTTTTTTTCTGCGCGTAATCTGCTGCTTGCAAACA
AAAAAACCACCGCTACCAGCGGTGGTTTGTTTGCCGGATCAAGAGCTACCAACTCTTTTTCCGAAGGTAA
CTGGCTTCAGCAGAGCGCAGATACCAAATACTGTTCTTCTAGTGTAGCCGTAGTTAGGCCACCACTTCAA
GAACTCTGTAGCACCGCCTACATACCTCGCTCTGCTAATCCTGTTACCAGTGGCTGCTGCCAGTGGCGAT
AAGTCGTGTCTTACCGGGTTGGACTCAAGACGATAGTTACCGGATAAGGCGCAGCGGTCGGGCTGAACGG
GGGGTTCGTGCACACAGCCCAGCTTGGAGCGAACGACCTACACCGAACTGAGATACCTACAGCGTGAGCT
ATGAGAAAGCGCCACGCTTCCCGAAGGGAGAAAGGCGGACAGGTATCCGGTAAGCGGCAGGGTCGGAACA
GGAGAGCGCACGAGGGAGCTTCCAGGGGGAAACGCCTGGTATCTTTATAGTCCTGTCGGGTTTCGCCACC
TCTGACTTGAGCGTCGATTTTTGTGATGCTCGTCAGGGGGGCGGAGCCTATGGAAAAACGCCAGCAACGC
GGCCTTTTTACGGTTCCTGGCCTTTTGCTGGCCTTTTGCTCACATGTTCTTTCCTGCGTTATCCCCTGAT
TCTGTGGATAACCGTATTACCGCCTTTGAGTGAGCTGATACCGCTCGCCGCAGCCGAACGACCGAGCGCA
GCGAGTCAGTGAGCGAGGAAGCGGAAGAGCGCCCAATACGCAAACCGCCTCTCCCCGCGCGTTGGCCGAT
TCATTAATGCAGCTGGCACGACAGGTTTCCCGACTGGAAAGCGGGCAGTGAGCGCAACGCAATTAATGTG
AGTTAGCTCACTCATTAGGCACCCCAGGCTTTACACTTTATGCTTCCGGCTCGTATGTTGTGTGGAATTG
TGAGCGGATAACAATTTCACACAGGAAACAGCTATGACCATGATTACGCCAAGCGCGCAATTAACCCTCA
CTAAAGGGAACAAAAGCTGGAGCTGCAAGC
Features (pLannotate 1.2.2; 31 found; start..end, strand, type, name):
      5..231     +  promoter       RSV promoter: Rous sarcoma virus enhancer/promoter
    232..412     +  LTR            5' LTR (truncated): truncated 5' long terminal repeat (LTR) from HIV-1
    459..584     +  misc_feature   HIV-1 Ψ: packaging signal of human immunodeficiency virus type 1
    568..931     +  CDS            HIV-1 gag (fragment): gag protein from human immunodeficiency virus 1; gag
   1077..1310    +  misc_feature   RRE: The Rev response element (RRE) of HIV-1 allows for Rev-dependent mRNA export from the nucleus to the cytoplasm.
   1687..1713    +  CDS            Rev (fragment): human immunodeficiency virus 1 (HIV-1) Rev protein; rev; enhances nuclear export of unspliced and incompletely spliced viral mRNAs
   1720..1743    +  promoter       SV40 promoter (fragment): SV40 early promoter
   1744..1815    +  promoter       SV40 promoter (fragment): SV40 enhancer and early promoter
   1839..1974    +  rep_origin     SV40 ori: SV40 origin of replication
   2020..2616    +  CDS            PuroR (fragment): puromycin N-acetyltransferase; pac from Streptomyces; confers resistance to puromycin
   2665..2782    +  misc_feature   cPPT/CTS: central polypurine tract and central termination sequence of HIV-1
   2847..2913    +  CDS            small t antigen (fragment): SV40 (simian virus 40) small t antigen
   2920..4098    +  promoter       EF-1α promoter: strong constitutive promoter for human elongation factor EF-1α
   4115..5059    +  CDS            ARGFX: ARGFX_HUMAN - Experimental evidence at transcript level: Swiss-Prot protein existence level 2. Putative transcription factor. From Homo sapiens (Human).
   5075..5128    +  promoter       U6 promoter (fragment): RNA polymerase III promoter for human U6 snRNA
   5170..5758    +  misc_feature   WPRE: woodchuck hepatitis virus posttranscriptional regulatory element
   5809..5828    +  misc_feature   cPPT/CTS (fragment): central polypurine tract and central termination sequence of HIV-1
   5830..6063    +  LTR            3' LTR (ΔU3): self-inactivating 3' long terminal repeat (LTR) from HIV-1
   6141..6262    +  polyA_signal   SV40 poly(A) signal: SV40 polyadenylation signal
   6302..6437    +  rep_origin     SV40 ori: SV40 origin of replication
   6458..6476    -  promoter       T7 promoter: promoter for bacteriophage T7 RNA polymerase
   6484..6639    +  CDS            lacZα (fragment): LacZα fragment of β-galactosidase; lacZ fragment
   6644..7072    +  rep_origin     f1 ori (sequence partly withheld): f1 bacteriophage origin of replication; arrow indicates direction of (+) strand synthesis
   7125..7229    +  promoter       AmpR promoter: bla
   7230..8090    +  CDS            AmpR: β-lactamase; bla; confers resistance to ampicillin, carbenicillin, and related antibiotics
   8261..8849    +  rep_origin     ori: high-copy-number ColE1/pMB1/pBR322/pUC origin of replication
   9032..9124    +  CDS            lacI (fragment): lac repressor; lacI; The lac repressor binds to the lac operator to inhibit transcription in E. coli. This inhibition can be relieved by adding lactose or isopropyl-β-D-thiogalactopyranoside (IPTG).
   9137..9158    +  protein_bind   CAP binding site: CAP binding activates transcription in the presence of cAMP. E. coli catabolite activator protein
   9173..9203    +  promoter       lac promoter: promoter for the E. coli lac operon
   9211..9227    +  protein_bind   lac operator: The lac repressor binds to the lac operator to inhibit transcription in E. coli. This inhibition can be relieved by adding lactose or isopropyl-β-D-thiogalactopyranoside (IPTG). lac repressor encoded by lacI
   9272..9290    +  promoter       T3 promoter: promoter for bacteriophage T3 RNA polymerase
