[The description below was written by a language model from this plasmid's Addgene catalogue record and pLannotate feature annotations shown in this document.]
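Description:
TFORF2057 is a third-generation-style, self-inactivating lentiviral expression plasmid built on the pLX_TRC317 backbone, carrying the human ARGFX open reading frame (a putative homeobox-type transcription factor, annotated only at transcript level) as one member of a large barcoded transcription factor ORF collection. In bacteria it is maintained through a high-copy ColE1/pUC origin and selected with ampicillin via the β-lactamase gene. An f1 origin and remnants of a lacZα/lac promoter cloning region flanked by T7 and T3 promoters are also present in the backbone. The depositor notes that the plasmid can recombine, as is common for LTR-containing vectors.

The viral genome is transcribed in packaging cells from an RSV promoter fused to a truncated HIV-1 5' LTR, followed by the Ψ packaging signal with a partial gag sequence, the Rev response element for Rev-dependent nuclear export, and a cPPT/CTS. A ΔU3 3' LTR inactivates LTR-driven transcription after integration, and an SV40 poly(A) signal lies downstream. Within the provirus, an SV40 early promoter drives puromycin N-acetyltransferase for selection of transduced mammalian cells. A separate EF-1α promoter drives constitutive ARGFX expression, with a WPRE downstream to enhance transcript stability and expression. The catalogue insert size is about 100 bp larger than the annotated coding sequence, so it likely includes flanking sequence. The unique 24-bp barcode is not annotated as a feature, so its exact position is not stated, although a short fragment with U6 promoter similarity lies between the ORF and the WPRE. The construct is intended for overexpressing ARGFX in mammalian cells, individually or in pooled screens where the barcode identifies the transcription factor, as in directed differentiation studies.
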