Addgene plasmid #141897: TFORF2057
Purpose: Lentiviral vector for overexpressing transcription factor ORFs with unique 24-bp barcodes. Barcodes facilitate identification of transcription factors in pooled screens.
Depositing lab: Feng Zhang. Depositing organization: Broad Institute. Publication: A transcription factor atlas of directed differentiation. Joung J, Ma S, Tay T, Geiger-Schuller KR, Kirchgatterer PC, Verdine VK, Guo B, Arias-Garcia MA, Allen WE, Singh A, Kuksenko O, Abudayyeh OO, Gootenberg JS, Fu Z, Macrae RK, Buenrostro JD, Regev A, Zhang F. Cell. 2023 Jan 5;186(1):209-229.e26. doi: 10.1016/j.cell.2022.11.026. PubMed 36608654.
Backbone
  Vector backbone: pLX_TRC317
  Backbone manufacturer: Broad Institute Genetic Perturbation Platform
  Backbone size w/o insert (bp): 8264
  Vector type: Mammalian Expression, Lentiviral
  Selectable markers: Puromycin
Growth in bacteria
  Bacterial resistance: Ampicillin, 100 μg/mL
  Growth temperature: 37°C
  Growth strain: NEB Stable
  Copy number: High Copy
Gene/Insert
  Gene/Insert name: ARGFX
  Species: H. sapiens (human)
  Insert size (bp): 1049
  Entrez Gene: ARGFX
  Promoter: EF1a
  Cloning method: Unknown
  Sequencing primers: 5′ GGGTGGAGACTGAAGTTAGGCCAG; 3′ CACATAGCGTAAAAGGAGCAACATAG
Terms and licenses: Academic/Nonprofit Terms; Industry Terms: Not Available to Industry
Depositor comments: NM_001012659,ENST00000334384 . The transcription factor ORF portion of this plasmid was synthesized by Genewiz. Please test multiple small colonies in case of plasmid recombination. To make this collection available in a timely manner, a portion of this collection was not fully sequenced by Addgene. If an Addgene verified full plasmid sequence is not available, please contact us prior to placing an order to request the full sequence.
How to cite: TFORF2057 was a gift from Feng Zhang (Addgene plasmid # 141897 ; http://n2t.net/addgene:141897 ; RRID:Addgene_141897)
