>Addgene plasmid #141897 | TFORF2057 | depositor partial sequence | sequence record 277828 | Insert
ACCGCCACCATGAGGAACAGAATGGCCCCAGAGAATCCCCAGCCAGACCCTTTCATCAATAGGAATTATT
CCAACATGAAGGTGATACCACCACAGGATCCAGCTAGTCCCAGTTTCACTCTGTTATCCAAGCTGGAGTG
CAGTGGCACGGTCTCGGCTTACTGCAGCCTCAACCTCCCAGGTTCAACTGATCCTCCCACCTCAGCCTCC
CGAGTAGCTGCGACTACAGCAATACGGAGAAGGCATAAAGAACGTACTTCTTTCACCCACCAACAGTATG
AGGAGCTAGAAGCTCTGTTTAGCCAGACCATGTTCCCAGATAGAAATCTTCAGGAGAAACTAGCTTTGAG
ACTCGACCTACCGGAGTCAACAGTAAAGGTTTGGTTCAGGAACCGGCGATTCAAATTGAAGAAGCAGCAG
CAGCAGCAATCAGCAAAGCAACGAAACCAGATCCTTCCATCCAAGAAGAATGTGCCCACCTCCCCCAGAA
CATCCCCCAGTCCTTATGCTTTTTCTCCTGTGATTTCAGATTTCTACAGCTCCCTTCCATCTCAGCCCTT
AGACCCTTCCAATTGGGCATGGAACTCTACCTTCACTGAGAGTTCTACCAGTGACTTCCAAATGCAAGAT
ACTCAGTGGGAGAGGCTGGTGGCCTCGGTTCCTGCTTTGTACTCTGATGCCTATGACATATTCCAAATCA
TAGAACTGTACAATCTTCCTGATGAGAATGAGATATCCAGCTCTTCTTTCCACTGTCTGTATCAGTATCT
CTCACCCACAAAGTACCAGGTAGGAGGACAGGGTTCCTCTCTCAGCATCTTTGCTGGTCCAGCTGTAGGC
CTATCTCCTGCACAAACCTGGCCCAATATGACAAGCCAAGCCTTTGAAGCCTACAGTCTAACAGATAGCC
TGGAATTCCAGAAAACCTCCAATATGGTAGACTTGGGATTTCTCTAGTAATGAACTAGTCCGTAACTTGA
AAGTATTTCGATTTCTTGGCTTTATATATCTTGTGGAAAGGACGACAGGAAGAGCGACCAGGCGAGAGA
