>Addgene plasmid #141897 | TFORF2057 | depositor partial sequence | sequence record 277829 | Barcode
CAGGAAGAGCGACCAGGCGAGAGA
